Addgene plasmid #24296: pEGFP-C1-hUVRAG
Depositing lab: Noboru Mizushima. Publication: Beclin 1 forms two distinct phosphatidylinositol 3-kinase complexes with mammalian Atg14 and UVRAG. Itakura E, Kishi C, Inoue K, Mizushima N. Mol Biol Cell. 2008 Dec . 19(12):5360-72. 10.1091/mbc.e08-01-0080 PubMed 18843052.
Backbone
  Vector backbone: pEGFP-C1
  Backbone manufacturer: Clontech
  Backbone size w/o insert (bp): 4700
  Vector type: Mammalian Expression
  Selectable markers: Neomycin (select with G418)
Growth in bacteria
  Bacterial resistance: Kanamycin, 50 μg/mL
  Growth temperature: 37°C
  Growth strain: DH5alpha
  Copy number: High Copy
Gene/Insert
  Gene/Insert name: UV irradiation resistance-associated gene (alt name: UVRAG)
  Species: H. sapiens (human)
  Insert size (bp): 2100
  GenBank ID: BC064837
  Entrez Gene: UVRAG (a.k.a. DHTX, VPS38, p63)
  Tag / fusion protein: EGFP (N terminal on backbone)
  Cloning method: Restriction Enzyme; 5′ cloning site BglII (not destroyed); 3′ cloning site BglII (not destroyed)
  Sequencing primers: 5′ EGFP-C
Resource information
  A portion of this plasmid was derived from a plasmid made by: IMAGE colne 6186851
Terms and licenses: Academic/Nonprofit Terms; Industry Terms: Not Available to Industry
How to cite: pEGFP-C1-hUVRAG was a gift from Noboru Mizushima (Addgene plasmid # 24296 ; http://n2t.net/addgene:24296 ; RRID:Addgene_24296)
