[The description below was written by a language model from this plasmid's Addgene catalogue record and pLannotate feature annotations shown in this document.]
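Description:
pEGFP-C1-hUVRAG is a mammalian expression plasmid built on the Clontech pEGFP-C1 backbone and carrying the human UV irradiation resistance-associated gene (UVRAG, also known as VPS38 or p63). The roughly 2.1 kb UVRAG coding sequence, derived from an IMAGE cDNA clone, was inserted into a BglII site downstream of EGFP, with the site retained at both ends. The protein is therefore produced as an EGFP-UVRAG fusion with the fluorescent tag at the N terminus. Expression is driven by the human cytomegalovirus immediate early enhancer and promoter, and the transcript is terminated by the SV40 polyadenylation signal. The full sequenced plasmid is about 6.8 kb, consistent with the stated backbone and insert sizes.

The plasmid is propagated in E. coli through a high-copy ColE1/pUC-type origin and is selected with kanamycin. A single NeoR/KanR (Tn5 aminoglycoside phosphotransferase) gene provides selection in both hosts. A bacterial bla-type promoter placed next to the SV40 enhancer/early promoter allows it to confer kanamycin resistance in bacteria and G418 resistance in transfected mammalian cells, and the HSV TK polyadenylation signal follows the gene. An f1 origin is also present and permits single-stranded DNA production. The short large T antigen, ble and bGH poly(A) fragments in the annotation are probably backbone remnants or partial matches rather than functional parts.

The construct suits transient or stable expression of fluorescently tagged UVRAG for localization and interaction studies. The associated publication concerns distinct Beclin 1 phosphatidylinositol 3-kinase complexes containing Atg14 or UVRAG.
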