Features (pLannotate 1.2.2; 14 found; start..end, strand, type, name):
     68..371     +  enhancer       CMV enhancer: human cytomegalovirus immediate early enhancer
    372..575     +  promoter       CMV promoter: human cytomegalovirus (CMV) immediate early promoter
    620..1336    +  CDS            EGFP: EGFP is a basic (constitutively fluorescent) green fluorescent protein published in 1996, derived from Aequorea victoria. It is reported to be a rapidly-maturing weak dimer with moderate acid sensitivity.
   1382..3478    +  CDS            UVRAG: UVRAG_HUMAN - Experimental evidence at protein level: Swiss-Prot protein existence level 1. Involved in maintaining chromosomal stability. Promotes DNA double-strand break (DSB) repair by association with DNA-dependent protein kinase complex DNA-PK and activating it in non-homologous end joining (NHEJ) (PubMed:22542840). Required for centrosome stability and proper chromosome segregation (PubMed:22542840). From Homo sapiens (Human).
   3535..3619    +  CDS            large T antigen (fragment): large T antigen from SV40 (simian virus 40)
   3642..3763    +  polyA_signal   SV40 poly(A) signal: SV40 polyadenylation signal
   3797..4225    -  rep_origin     f1 ori (sequence partly withheld): f1 bacteriophage origin of replication; arrow indicates direction of (+) strand synthesis
   4252..4356    +  promoter       AmpR promoter: bla
   4358..4715    +  promoter       SV40 promoter: SV40 enhancer and early promoter
   4750..5544    +  CDS            NeoR/KanR: aminoglycoside phosphotransferase from Tn5; aph(3')-II (or nptII); confers resistance to neomycin, kanamycin, and G418 (Geneticin®)
   5565..5717    +  CDS            ble (fragment): BLE_KLEPN - Experimental evidence at protein level: Swiss-Prot protein existence level 1. Binding protein with a strong affinity to the bleomycin family of antibiotics. Binds to CL990; an antimitotic-antibiotic compound. From Klebsiella pneumoniae.
   5776..5823    +  polyA_signal   HSV TK poly(A) signal: herpes simplex virus thymidine kinase polyadenylation signal (Cole and Stacy, 1985)
   5914..5930    -  polyA_signal   bGH poly(A) signal (fragment): bovine growth hormone polyadenylation signal
   6152..6740    +  rep_origin     ori: high-copy-number ColE1/pMB1/pBR322/pUC origin of replication
>Addgene plasmid #24296 | pEGFP-C1-hUVRAG | addgene full sequence | sequence record 159471 | Addgene NGS Result
CATGCATTAGTTATTAATAGTAATCAATTACGGGGTCATTAGTTCATAGCCCATATATGGAGTTCCGCGT
TACATAACTTACGGTAAATGGCCCGCCTGGCTGACCGCCCAACGACCCCCGCCCATTGACGTCAATAATG
ACGTATGTTCCCATAGTAACGCCAATAGGGACTTTCCATTGACGTCAATGGGTGGAGTATTTACGGTAAA
CTGCCCACTTGGCAGTACATCAAGTGTATCATATGCCAAGTACGCCCCCTATTGACGTCAATGACGGTAA
ATGGCCCGCCTGGCATTATGCCCAGTACATGACCTTATGGGACTTTCCTACTTGGCAGTACATCTACGTA
TTAGTCATCGCTATTACCATGGTGATGCGGTTTTGGCAGTACATCAATGGGCGTGGATAGCGGTTTGACT
CACGGGGATTTCCAAGTCTCCACCCCATTGACGTCAATGGGAGTTTGTTTTGGCACCAAAATCAACGGGA
CTTTCCAAAATGTCGTAACAACTCCGCCCCATTGACGCAAATGGGCGGTAGGCGTGTACGGTGGGAGGTC
TATATAAGCAGAGCTGGTTTAGTGAACCGTCAGATCCGCTAGCGCTACCGGTCGCCACCATGGTGAGCAA
GGGCGAGGAGCTGTTCACCGGGGTGGTGCCCATCCTGGTCGAGCTGGACGGCGACGTAAACGGCCACAAG
TTCAGCGTGTCCGGCGAGGGCGAGGGCGATGCCACCTACGGCAAGCTGACCCTGAAGTTCATCTGCACCA
CCGGCAAGCTGCCCGTGCCCTGGCCCACCCTCGTGACCACCCTGACCTACGGCGTGCAGTGCTTCAGCCG
CTACCCCGACCACATGAAGCAGCACGACTTCTTCAAGTCCGCCATGCCCGAAGGCTACGTCCAGGAGCGC
ACCATCTTCTTCAAGGACGACGGCAACTACAAGACCCGCGCCGAGGTGAAGTTCGAGGGCGACACCCTGG
TGAACCGCATCGAGCTGAAGGGCATCGACTTCAAGGAGGACGGCAACATCCTGGGGCACAAGCTGGAGTA
CAACTACAACAGCCACAACGTCTATATCATGGCCGACAAGCAGAAGAACGGCATCAAGGTGAACTTCAAG
ATCCGCCACAACATCGAGGACGGCAGCGTGCAGCTCGCCGACCACTACCAGCAGAACACCCCCATCGGCG
ACGGCCCCGTGCTGCTGCCCGACAACCACTACCTGAGCACCCAGTCCGCCCTGAGCAAAGACCCCAACGA
GAAGCGCGATCACATGGTCCTGCTGGAGTTCGTGACCGCCGCCGGGATCACTCTCGGCATGGACGAGCTG
TACAAGTCCGGACTCAGATCAGCTTCGAATTGGAATTCAGATCTGATCGAGATGAGCGCCTCCGCGTCGG
TCGGGGGCCAGGTCCCCCAGCCACCCCCGGGCCCGGCCGCTGCTCTGCCTCCCGGTTCTGCCGCGCGGGC
CCTGCATGTGGAGCTGCCGTCTCAGCAGCGGCGTCTTCGACATCTTCGGAACATTGCTGCCCGGAACATT
GTTAATAGAAATGGCCATCAGCTCCTTGATACCTACTTTACACTTCACTTGTGTAGTACTGAAAAGATAT
ATAAAGAATTTTATAGAAGTGAAGTGATTAAGAATTCCTTGAATCCCACGTGGCGAAGTCTCGATTTTGG
AATTATGCCAGACCGTCTTGATACATCTGTGTCTTGTTTCGTGGTGAAGATATGGGGTGGAAAGGAGAAC
ATCTACCAGCTGTTGATTGAATGGAAAGTCTGTTTGGATGGGCTGAAATACTTGGGTCAGCAGATTCATG
CCCGAAACCAAAATGAAATAATTTTTGGGCTGAATGATGGATACTATGGTGCTCCATTTGAACATAAGGG
TTATTCAAATGCTCAGAAGACTATTCTTCTGCAGGTGGATCAGAACTGTGTTCGCAATTCTTACGATGTC
TTCTCTTTGCTACGGCTTCATAGAGCCCAGTGTGCAATTAAACAGACTCAGGTAACTGTTCAGAAAATTG
GAAAGGAAATTGAAGAAAAACTAAGACTCACATCTACAAGCAATGAACTGAAAAAAAAAAGTGAATGCCT
GCAGTTAAAAATTTTGGTGCTTCAGAATGAACTGGAACGGCAGAAGAAAGCTTTGGGACGGGAGGTGGCA
TTACTGCATAAGCAACAAATTGCATTACAAGACAAAGGAAGTGCATTTTCAGCTGAGCACCTCAAACTTC
AACTCCAGAAGGAATCCCTAAATGAGCTGAGGAAGGAGTGCACTGCAAAAAGAGAACTCTTCTTGAAGAC
TAATGCTCAGTTGACAATTCGTTGCAGGCAGTTACTCTCTGAGCTTTCCTACATTTACCCTATTGATTTG
AATGAACATAAGGATTACTTTGTATGCGGTGTCAAGTTGCCTAATTCTGAGGACTTCCAAGCAAAAGATG
ATGGAAGCATTGCTGTTGCCCTTGGTTATACTGCACATCTGGTCTCCATGATTTCCTTTTTCCTACAAGT
GCCCCTCAGATATCCTATAATTCATAAGGGGTCTAGATCAACAATCAAAGACAATATCAATGACAAACTG
ACGGAAAAGGAGAGAGAGTTTCCACTGTATCCAAAAGGAGGGGAGAAGTTGCAGTTTGATTATGGTGTCT
ATCTTCTGAACAAAAATATAGCACAGCTAAGATATCAACATGGACTAGGGACTCCAGACTTGCGGCAAAC
CCTTCCCAACCTGAAAAACTTCATGGAGCATGGACTAATGGTCAGGTGTGACAGACATCACACCTCCAGT
GCAATCCCTGTTCCTAAGAGACAAAGCTCCATATTTGGGGGTGCAGATGTAGGCTTCTCTGGGGGGATCC
CTTCACCAGACAAAGGACATCGAAAACGGGCCAGCTCTGAGAATGAGAGACTTCAGTACAAAACCCCTCC
TCCCAGTTACAACTCAGCATTAGCCCAGCCTGTGACCACCGTCCCCTCCATGGGAGAGACCGAGAGAAAG
ATAACATCTCTATCCTCCTCCTTGGATACCTCCTTGGACTTCTCCAAAGAAAACAAGAAAAAAGGAGAGG
ATCTAGTTGGCAGCTTAAACGGAGGCCACGCGAATGTGCACCCTAGCCAAGAACAAGGAGAAGCCCTCTC
CGGGCACCGGGCCACAGTCAATGGCACTCTCCTACCCAGCGAGCAGGCCGGGTCCGCCAGTGTCCAGCTT
CCAGGCGAGTTCCACCCAGTCTCAGAAGCTGAGCTCTGCTGTACTGTGGAGCAAGCAGAAGAAATCATCG
GGCTGGAAGCCACAGGTTTCGCCTCAGGTGATCAGCTAGAAGCATTTAACTGCATCCCAGTGGACAGTGC
TGTGGCAGTAGAGTGTGACGAACAAGTTCTGGGAGAATTTGAAGAGTTCTCCCGAAGGATCTATGCACTG
AATGAAAACGTATCCAGCTTCCGCCGGCCGCGCAGGAGTTCCGATAAGTGAAGTGAGATCTCAAGCTTGT
CGACGGTACCCGGGATCCACCGGATCTAGATAACTGATCATAATCAGCCATACCACATTTGTAGAGGTTT
TACTTGCTTTAAAAAACCTCCCACACCTCCCCCTGAACCTGAAACATAAAATGAATGCAATTGTTGTTGT
TAACTTGTTTATTGCAGCTTATAATGGTTACAAATAAAGCAATAGCATCACAAATTTCACAAATAAAGCA
TTTTTTTCACTGCATTCTAGTTGTGGTTTGTCCAAACTCATCAATGTATCTTAACGCGTAAATTGTAAGC
GTTAATATTTTGTTAAAATTCGCGTTAAATTTTTGTTAAATCAGCTCATTTTTTAACCAATAGGCCGAAA
TCGGCAAAATCCCTTATAAATCAAAAGAATAGACCGAGATAGGGT
[37 nt withheld, positions 3896-3932]
AAAGAACGTGGACTCCAACGTCAAAGG
[49 nt withheld, positions 3960-4008]
T
[91 nt withheld, positions 4010-4100]
G
[124 nt withheld, positions 4102-4225]
CAGGTGGCACTTTTCGGGGAAATGTGCGCGGAACCCCTATTTGTTTATTTTTCTAAATACATTCAAATAT
GTATCCGCTCATGAGACAATAACCCTGATAAATGCTTCAATAATATTGAAAAAGGAAGAGTCCTGAGGCG
GAAAGAACCAGCTGTGGAATGTGTGTCAGTTAGGGTGTGGAAAGTCCCCAGGCTCCCCAGCAGGCAGAAG
TATGCAAAGCATGCATCTCAATTAGTCAGCAACCAGGTGTGGAAAGTCCCCAGGCTCCCCAGCAGGCAGA
AGTATGCAAAGCATGCATCTCAATTAGTCAGCAACCATAGTCCCGCCCCTAACTCCGCCCATCCCGCCCC
TAACTCCGCCCAGTTCCGCCCATTCTCCGCCCCATGGCTGACTAATTTTTTTTATTTATGCAGAGGCCGA
GGCCGCCTCGGCCTCTGAGCTATTCCAGAAGTAGTGAGGAGGCTTTTTTGGAGGCCTAGGCTTTTGCAAA
GATCGATCAAGAGACAGGATGAGGATCGTTTCGCATGATTGAACAAGATGGATTGCACGCAGGTTCTCCG
GCCGCTTGGGTGGAGAGGCTATTCGGCTATGACTGGGCACAACAGACAATCGGCTGCTCTGATGCCGCCG
TGTTCCGGCTGTCAGCGCAGGGGCGCCCGGTTCTTTTTGTCAAGACCGACCTGTCCGGTGCCCTGAATGA
ACTGCAAGACGAGGCAGCGCGGCTATCGTGGCTGGCCACGACGGGCGTTCCTTGCGCAGCTGTGCTCGAC
GTTGTCACTGAAGCGGGAAGGGACTGGCTGCTATTGGGCGAAGTGCCGGGGCAGGATCTCCTGTCATCTC
ACCTTGCTCCTGCCGAGAAAGTATCCATCATGGCTGATGCAATGCGGCGGCTGCATACGCTTGATCCGGC
TACCTGCCCATTCGACCACCAAGCGAAACATCGCATCGAGCGAGCACGTACTCGGATGGAAGCCGGTCTT
GTCGATCAGGATGATCTGGACGAAGAGCATCAGGGGCTCGCGCCAGCCGAACTGTTCGCCAGGCTCAAGG
CGAGCATGCCCGACGGCGAGGATCTCGTCGTGACCCATGGCGATGCCTGCTTGCCGAATATCATGGTGGA
AAATGGCCGCTTTTCTGGATTCATCGACTGTGGCCGGCTGGGTGTGGCGGACCGCTATCAGGACATAGCG
TTGGCTACCCGTGATATTGCTGAAGAGCTTGGCGGCGAATGGGCTGACCGCTTCCTCGTGCTTTACGGTA
TCGCCGCTCCCGATTCGCAGCGCATCGCCTTCTATCGCCTTCTTGACGAGTTCTTCTGAGCGGGACTCTG
GGGTTCGAAATGACCGACCAAGCGACGCCCAACCTGCCATCACGAGATTTCGATTCCACCGCCGCCTTCT
ATGAAAGGTTGGGCTTCGGAATCGTTTTCCGGGACGCCGGCTGGATGATCCTCCAGCGCGGGGATCTCAT
GCTGGAGTTCTTCGCCCACCCTAGGGGGAGGCTAACTGAAACACGGAAGGAGACAATACCGGAAGGAACC
CGCGCTATGACGGCAATAAAAAGACAGAATAAAACGCACGGTGTTGGGTCGTTTGTTCATAAACGCGGGG
TTCGGTCCCAGGGCTGGCACTCTGTCGATACCCCACCGAGACCCCATTGGGGCCAATACGCCCGCGTTTC
TTCCTTTTCCCCACCCCACCCCCCAAGTTCGGGTGAAGGCCCAGGGCTCGCAGCCAACGTCGGGGCGGCA
GGCCCTGCCATAGCCTCAGGTTACTCATATATACTTTAGATTGATTTAAAACTTCATTTTTAATTTAAAA
GGATCTAGGTGAAGATCCTTTTTGATAATCTCATGACCAAAATCCCTTAACGTGAGTTTTCGTTCCACTG
AGCGTCAGACCCCGTAGAAAAGATCAAAGGATCTTCTTGAGATCCTTTTTTTCTGCGCGTAATCTGCTGC
TTGCAAACAAAAAAACCACCGCTACCAGCGGTGGTTTGTTTGCCGGATCAAGAGCTACCAACTCTTTTTC
CGAAGGTAACTGGCTTCAGCAGAGCGCAGATACCAAATACTGTTCTTCTAGTGTAGCCGTAGTTAGGCCA
CCACTTCAAGAACTCTGTAGCACCGCCTACATACCTCGCTCTGCTAATCCTGTTACCAGTGGCTGCTGCC
AGTGGCGATAAGTCGTGTCTTACCGGGTTGGACTCAAGACGATAGTTACCGGATAAGGCGCAGCGGTCGG
GCTGAACGGGGGGTTCGTGCACACAGCCCAGCTTGGAGCGAACGACCTACACCGAACTGAGATACCTACA
GCGTGAGCTATGAGAAAGCGCCACGCTTCCCGAAGGGAGAAAGGCGGACAGGTATCCGGTAAGCGGCAGG
GTCGGAACAGGAGAGCGCACGAGGGAGCTTCCAGGGGGAAACGCCTGGTATCTTTATAGTCCTGTCGGGT
TTCGCCACCTCTGACTTGAGCGTCGATTTTTGTGATGCTCGTCAGGGGGGCGGAGCCTATGGAAAAACGC
CAGCAACGCGGCCTTTTTACGGTTCCTGGCCTTTTGCTGGCCTTTTGCTCACATGTTCTTTCCTGCGTTA
TCCCCTGATTCTGTGGATAACCGTATTACCGC
