>Addgene plasmid #24296 | pEGFP-C1-hUVRAG | addgene partial sequence | sequence record 30756 | 24296 with EGFP-C
TGGACGAGCTGTACAAGTCCGGACTCAGATCAGCTTCGAATTGGAATTCAGATCTGATCGAGATGAGCGC
CTCCGCGTCGGTCGGGGGCCAGGTCCCCCAGCCACCCCCGGGCCCGGCCGCTGCTCTGCCTCCCGGTTCT
GCCGCGCGGGCCCTGCATGTGGAGCTGCCGTCTCAGCAGCGGCGTCTTCGACATCTTCGGAACATTGCTG
CCCGGAACATTGTTAATAGAAATGGCCATCAGCTCCTTGATACCTACTTTACACTTCACTTGTGTAGTAC
TGAAAAGATATATAAAGAATTTTATAGAAGTGAAGTGATTAAGAATTCCTTGAATCCCACGTGGCGAAGT
CTCGATTTTGGAATTATGCCAGACCGTCTTGATACATCTGTGTCTTGTTTCGTGGTGAAGATATGGGGTG
GAAAGGAGAACATCTACCAGCTGTTGATTGAATGGAAAGTCTGTTTGGATGGGCTGAAATACTTGGGTCA
GCAGATTCATGCCCGAAACCAAAATGAAATAATTTTTGGGCTGAATGATGGATACTATGGTGCTCCATTT
GAACATAAGGGTTATTCAAATGCTCAGAAGACTATTCTTCTGCAGGTGGATCAGAACTGTGTTCGCAATT
CTTACGATGTCTTCTCTTTGCTACGGCTTCATAGAGCCCAGTGTGCAATTAAACAGACTCAGGTAACTGT
TCAGAAAATTGGAAAGGAAATTGAAGAAAAACTAAGACTCACATCTACAAGCAATGAACTGAAAAAAAAA
AGTGAATGCCTGCAGTTAAAAATTTTGGTGCTTCAGAATGAACTGGAACGGCAGAAGAAAGCTTTGGGAC
GGGAGGTGGCATTACTGCATAAGCAACAAATTGCATTACAAGACAAAGGAAGTGCA
